Addgene plasmid #192237: eIF3b- pMK289 (mAID-mClover-NeoR) plasmid
Purpose: knockin donor vector of mAID-mClover-NeoR to C-terminus of endogenous human eIF3b
Depositing lab: Dieter Wolf. Depositing organization: Xiamen University. Publication: eIF3 mRNA selectivity profiling reveals eIF3k as a cancer-relevant regulator of ribosome content. Duan H, Zhang S, Zarai Y, Ollinger R, Wu Y, Sun L, Hu C, He Y, Tian G, Rad R, Kong X, Cheng Y, Tuller T, Wolf DA. EMBO J. 2023 Jun 15;42(12):e112362. doi: 10.15252/embj.2022112362. Epub 2023 May 8. PubMed 37155573.
Backbone
  Vector backbone: pCR-Blunt II-TOPO vector(Cat#450245)
  Backbone manufacturer: Thermo fisher
  Vector type: Mammalian Expression
  Selectable markers: Neomycin (select with G418)
Growth in bacteria
  Bacterial resistance: Kanamycin, 50 μg/mL
  Growth temperature: 37°C
  Growth strain: DH5alpha
  Copy number: High Copy
Gene/Insert
  Gene/Insert name: eIF3b-knockin-homology arm-mAID-mClover-NeoR
  Species: H. sapiens (human)
  Insert size (bp): 4947
  Entrez Gene: EIF3B (a.k.a. EIF3-ETA, EIF3-P110, EIF3-P116, EIF3S9, PRT1)
  Cloning method: TOPO Cloning
  Sequencing primers: 5′ CAGGAAACAGCTATGAC; 3′ TGTAAAACGACGGCCAGT
Terms and licenses: Academic/Nonprofit Terms; Industry Terms: Not Available to Industry
Depositor comments: Please visit https://www.biorxiv.org/content/10.1101/2022.08.28.505560v2 for bioRxiv preprint.
How to cite: eIF3b- pMK289 (mAID-mClover-NeoR) plasmid was a gift from Dieter Wolf (Addgene plasmid # 192237 ; http://n2t.net/addgene:192237 ; RRID:Addgene_192237)
