[The description below was written by a language model from this plasmid's Addgene catalogue record and pLannotate feature annotations shown in this document.]
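Description:
eIF3b-pMK289 (mAID-mClover-NeoR) is a homology-directed repair donor plasmid for tagging the C-terminus of endogenous human EIF3B with an auxin-inducible degron and a green fluorescent protein. It was built by TOPO cloning a roughly 4.9 kb insert into the pCR-Blunt II-TOPO backbone. The backbone supplies a high-copy ColE1/pUC-type origin, a Tn5-derived NeoR/KanR gene used for kanamycin selection in E. coli, and a BleoR (Sh ble) gene. It also carries the lac promoter/operator and lacZα–ccdB remnants that flank the TOPO cloning site, along with SP6 and T7 promoters on either side of the insert.

The insert lies on the reverse strand relative to the annotation. Three EIF3B coding fragments separated by unannotated gaps are consistent with a genomic 5′ homology arm containing the last exons and introns. The annotation tool matched these fragments to the bovine orthologue, but the record lists the insert as human. The arm runs directly into mini-AID, the minimal IAA17 degron, followed by mClover3 and an SV40 poly(A) signal. Downstream are an f1 ori and an SV40 early promoter driving a second NeoR/KanR gene with an HSV TK poly(A) fragment, which allows G418 selection of integrated mammalian clones. The unannotated stretch between this cassette and the SP6 side presumably holds the 3′ homology arm, though the feature table does not label it.

The donor has no promoter for the tag, so the fusion is expressed only after in-frame integration at the EIF3B locus. The nuclease or guide used to stimulate integration is not stated in the record. In cells that express TIR1, auxin should then trigger rapid degradation of the tagged eIF3b, and mClover3 fluorescence allows that depletion to be monitored.
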