Features (pLannotate 1.2.2; 27 found; start..end, strand, type, name):
     44..65      +  protein_bind   CAP binding site: CAP binding activates transcription in the presence of cAMP. E. coli catabolite activator protein
     80..110     +  promoter       lac promoter: promoter for the E. coli lac operon
    118..134     +  protein_bind   lac operator: The lac repressor binds to the lac operator to inhibit transcription in E. coli. This inhibition can be relieved by adding lactose or isopropyl-β-D-thiogalactopyranoside (IPTG). lac repressor encoded by lacI
    176..194     +  promoter       SP6 promoter: promoter for bacteriophage SP6 RNA polymerase
   1031..1073    -  polyA_signal   HSV TK poly(A) signal (fragment): herpes simplex virus thymidine kinase polyadenylation signal (Cole and Stacy, 1985)
   1132..1284    -  CDS            ble (fragment): BLE_KLEPN - Experimental evidence at protein level: Swiss-Prot protein existence level 1. Binding protein with a strong affinity to the bleomycin family of antibiotics. Binds to CL990; an antimitotic-antibiotic compound. From Klebsiella pneumoniae.
   1305..2099    -  CDS            NeoR/KanR: aminoglycoside phosphotransferase from Tn5; aph(3')-II (or nptII); confers resistance to neomycin, kanamycin, and G418 (Geneticin®)
   2134..2491    -  promoter       SV40 promoter: SV40 enhancer and early promoter
   2493..2597    -  promoter       AmpR promoter: bla
   2624..3052    +  rep_origin     f1 ori (sequence partly withheld): f1 bacteriophage origin of replication; arrow indicates direction of (+) strand synthesis
   3086..3207    -  polyA_signal   SV40 poly(A) signal: SV40 polyadenylation signal
   3230..3314    -  CDS            large T antigen (fragment): large T antigen from SV40 (simian virus 40)
   3325..4044    -  CDS            mClover3: bright green-yellow fluorescent protein derived from mClover2, with improved photostability (Bajar et al., 2003) mammalian codon-optimized
   4051..4254    -  CDS            mini-AID: minimal degron from the auxin-responsive IAA17 protein of Arabidopsis thaliana (Kubota et al., 2013) acts as an auxin-inducible degron (AID) in the presence of TIR1
   4288..4389    -  CDS            EIF3B (fragment): EIF3B_BOVIN - Also known as EIF3S9 From Bos taurus (Bovine).
   4538..4648    -  CDS            EIF3B (fragment): EIF3B_BOVIN - Also known as EIF3S9 From Bos taurus (Bovine).
   4983..5147    -  CDS            EIF3B (fragment): EIF3B_BOVIN - Also known as EIF3S9 From Bos taurus (Bovine).
   5179..5197    -  promoter       T7 promoter: promoter for bacteriophage T7 RNA polymerase
   5200..5347    +  CDS            lacZα (fragment): LacZα fragment of β-galactosidase; lacZ fragment
   5357..5660    +  CDS            ccdB (fragment): CcdB, a bacterial toxin that poisons DNA gyrase; ccdB; Plasmids containing the ccdB gene cannot be propagated in standard E. coli strains.
   5708..5977    +  CDS            tnpA (fragment): TN5P_ECOLX - Also known as tnp. Experimental evidence at protein level: Swiss-Prot protein existence level 1. Mediates transposition of transposon Tn5 by a 'cut and paste' mechanism. First, the monomeric transposase binds the 19 bp inverted DNA repeats flanking the transposon. Then, dimerization of the DNA- bound transposase creates a synaptic DNA complex. After nicking of the first DNA strand, excision of the transposon proceeds through a series of intermediates. The transposase then mediates the insertion of the transposon at a new site by strand transfer. The activity of the wild- type tran
   6009..6803    +  CDS            NeoR/KanR: aminoglycoside phosphotransferase from Tn5; aph(3')-II (or nptII); confers resistance to neomycin, kanamycin, and G418 (Geneticin®)
   6824..6874    -  misc_feature   bom (fragment): basis of mobility region from pBR322
   6901..6989    +  promoter       AmpR promoter (fragment): bla
   7009..7383    +  CDS            BleoR: antibiotic-binding protein; Sh ble from Streptoalloteichus hindustanus; confers resistance to bleomycin, phleomycin, and Zeocin™
   7521..8109    +  rep_origin     ori: high-copy-number ColE1/pMB1/pBR322/pUC origin of replication
   8292..31      +  CDS            lacI (fragment) (across the origin): lac repressor; lacI; The lac repressor binds to the lac operator to inhibit transcription in E. coli. This inhibition can be relieved by adding lactose or isopropyl-β-D-thiogalactopyranoside (IPTG).
>Addgene plasmid #192237 | eIF3b- pMK289 (mAID-mClover-NeoR) plasmid | addgene full sequence | sequence record 380718 | Addgene NGS Result
ACAGGTTTCCCGACTGGAAAGCGGGCAGTGAGCGCAACGCAATTAATGTGAGTTAGCTCACTCATTAGGC
ACCCCAGGCTTTACACTTTATGCTTCCGGCTCGTATGTTGTGTGGAATTGTGAGCGGATAACAATTTCAC
ACAGGAAACAGCTATGACCATGATTACGCCAAGCTATTTAGGTGACACTATAGAATACTCAAGCTATGCA
TCAAGCTTGGTACCACTAGTAACGGCCGCCAGTGTGATGGATATCTGCAGAATTCGCCCTTGAGTCCTGT
AGCTCAGCGCGGGAACAGCAGGCGGAGTCCGTCCCCTGGATAGACAGGCATGGCGGCCCTAAACGGCACC
ACCTCAAAAGGCTGAGGGACCCCCTGAACATCGCCTTGGGGCTGACGTTGAGTCCCGCAAGAGGAGCCAC
CCCGGCCACAGAGAGCTGAGCCCGTGTGCCACCCCTACTCGCTCATGGTCCCACCCTGGGGGGACAGCAA
CCAGGCCACCCTCAGGCACCCCATTAGGCCTTCTGTCCCACATGTGCCCATGCTGTGAGGCGCGGAGGCC
CCCAGGACTCAGGAGCTCCCGCACTCTGCTCCCCAGCCCCCGACTTGGAAGGCTCTTGTCTCAGAACTGC
TGAAACCACAGTCACAGCCGTGCACGCCAGTGTTTCTTTCCAGTGGACACACCGCGGCCGTCACTAGCAC
AGGTATCAGGAAATGGCCAGGCATGGCCACCCTCCTCTTCCTGGCACTTCCCAACACCTGGCCACAGCTC
CTCCCTCACCCAGCACTGCCTGAAAGGCGCCATCTGCAATGTGGTCAGAGGGCGCAGTCGAGGCCACGTC
GGCACCGACTCTACATTTCACACGAGGCTCAGCTAACCCTGGGCACATGACACTAGGGCTTCACCCTTCA
CCCCTGCCTTAAAGGAGGTGCTTCCTCAGTGACGGGGATAACTGAAGCAGCATGAGCAGCCAACAGGACC
CCCATCGCGCCCCCTGCAGACGCTCACCACAGTGCTCCAGGTCAGGATCCAACGACCCAACACCGTGCGT
TTTATTCTGTCTTTTTATTGCCGTCATAGCGCGGGTTCCTTCCGGTATTGTCTCCTTCCGTGTTTCAGTT
AGCCTCCCCCTAGGGTGGGCGAAGAACTCCAGCATGAGATCCCCGCGCTGGAGGATCATCCAGCCGGCGT
CCCGGAAAACGATTCCGAAGCCCAACCTTTCATAGAAGGCGGCGGTGGAATCGAAATCTCGTGATGGCAG
GTTGGGCGTCGCTTGGTCGGTCATTTCGAACCCCAGAGTCCCGCTCAGAAGAACTCGTCAAGAAGGCGAT
AGAAGGCGATGCGCTGCGAATCGGGAGCGGCGATACCGTAAAGCACGAGGAAGCGGTCAGCCCATTCGCC
GCCAAGCTCTTCAGCAATATCACGGGTAGCCAACGCTATGTCCTGATAGCGGTCCGCCACACCCAGCCGG
CCACAGTCGATGAATCCAGAAAAGCGGCCATTTTCCACCATGATATTCGGCAAGCAGGCATCGCCATGGG
TCACGACGAGATCCTCGCCGTCGGGCATGCTCGCCTTGAGCCTGGCGAACAGTTCGGCTGGCGCGAGCCC
CTGATGCTCTTCGTCCAGATCATCCTGATCGACAAGACCGGCTTCCATCCGAGTACGTGCTCGCTCGATG
CGATGTTTCGCTTGGTGGTCGAATGGGCAGGTAGCCGGATCAAGCGTATGCAGCCGCCGCATTGCATCAG
CCATGATGGATACTTTCTCGGCAGGAGCAAGGTGAGATGACAGGAGATCCTGCCCCGGCACTTCGCCCAA
TAGCAGCCAGTCCCTTCCCGCTTCAGTGACAACGTCGAGCACAGCTGCGCAAGGAACGCCCGTCGTGGCC
AGCCACGATAGCCGCGCTGCCTCGTCTTGCAGTTCATTCAGGGCACCGGACAGGTCGGTCTTGACAAAAA
GAACCGGGCGCCCCTGCGCTGACAGCCGGAACACGGCGGCATCAGAGCAGCCGATTGTCTGTTGTGCCCA
GTCATAGCCGAATAGCCTCTCCACCCAAGCGGCCGGAGAACCTGCGTGCAATCCATCTTGTTCAATCATG
CGAAACGATCCTCATCCTGTCTCTTGATCGATCTTTGCAAAAGCCTAGGCCTCCAAAAAAGCCTCCTCAC
TACTTCTGGAATAGCTCAGAGGCCGAGGCGGCCTCGGCCTCTGCATAAATAAAAAAAATTAGTCAGCCAT
GGGGCGGAGAATGGGCGGAACTGGGCGGAGTTAGGGGCGGGATGGGCGGAGTTAGGGGCGGGACTATGGT
TGCTGACTAATTGAGATGCATGCTTTGCATACTTCTGCCTGCTGGGGAGCCTGGGGACTTTCCACACCTG
GTTGCTGACTAATTGAGATGCATGCTTTGCATACTTCTGCCTGCTGGGGAGCCTGGGGACTTTCCACACC
CTAACTGACACACATTCCACAGCTGGTTCTTTCCGCCTCAGGACTCTTCCTTTTTCAATATTATTGAAGC
ATTTATCAGGGTTATTGTCTCATGAGCGGATACATATTTGAATGTATTTAGAAAAATAAACAAATAGGGG
TTCCGCGCACATTTCCCCGAAAAGTGCCACCTG
[124 nt withheld, positions 2624-2747]
C
[91 nt withheld, positions 2749-2839]
A
[49 nt withheld, positions 2841-2889]
CCTTTGACGTTGGAGTCCACGTTCTTT
[37 nt withheld, positions 2917-2953]
ACCCTATCTCGGTCTATTCTTTTGATTTATAAGGGATTTTGCCGATTTCGGCCTATTGGTTAAAAAATGA
GCTGATTTAACAAAAATTTAACGCGAATTTTAACAAAATATTAACGCTTACAATTTACGCGTTAAGATAC
ATTGATGAGTTTGGACAAACCACAACTAGAATGCAGTGAAAAAAATGCTTTATTTGTGAAATTTGTGATG
CTATTGCTTTATTTGTAACCATTATAAGCTGCAATAAACAAGTTAACAACAACAATTGCATTCATTTTAT
GTTTCAGGTTCAGGGGGAGGTGTGGGAGGTTTTTTAAAGCAAGTAAAACCTCTACAAATGTGGTATGGCT
GATTATGATCAGTTATCTAGATTACTTGTACAGCTCGTCCATGCCATGTGTAATCCCGGCGGCGGTCACG
AACTCCAGCAGGACCATGTGATCGCGCTTCTCGTTGGGGTCTTTGCTCAGCTTGGACTGATGGCTCAGGT
AGTGGTTGTCGGGCAGCAGCACGGGGCCGTCGCCGATGGGGGTGTTCTGCTGGTAGTGGTCGGCGAGCTG
CACGCTGCCGTCCTCAACGTTGTGGCGGATCTTGAAGTTAGCCTTGATGCCGTTCTTCTGCTTGTCGGCC
GTGATATAGACGTTGTGGCTGTTGAAGTTGTACTCCAGCTTGTGCCCCAGGATGTTGCCGTCCTCCTTGA
AGTCGATGCCCTTCAGCTCGATGCGGTTCACCAGGGTGTCGCCCTCGAACTTCACCTCGGCGCGGGTCTT
GTAGGTACCGTCGTCCTTGAAAGAGATGGTGCGCTCCTGGACGTAGCCTTCGGGCATGGCGGACTTGAAG
AAGTCGTGCTGCTTCATGTGGTCGGGGTAGCGGCTGAAGCAGGCCACGCCGTAGCCGAAGGTGGTCACGA
GGGTGGGCCAGGGCACGGGCAGCTTGCCGGTGGTGCAGATGAACTTCAGGGTCAGCTTGCCGTTGGTGGC
ATCGCCCTCGCCCTCGCCGCGGACGCTGAACTTGTGGCCGTTTACGTCGCCGTCCAGCTCGACCAGGATG
GGCACCACCCCGGTGAACAGCTCCTCGCCCTTGCTCACCATGCTAGCTTTATACATCCTCAAATCGATTT
TCCTCAAGTACGGTGCTCCGTCCATTGATACCTTCACGAACGCCGCCGCCTCCGGGCCACCGCTTGATTT
TTGGCAGGAAACCATCACGTTCTTCCGGTATGATCTCACCGGTGGCCATCCCACAACTTGTGCCTTGGCC
GGAGGTTTGGCTGGATCTTTAGGACAAGCACTCTTCTCCTTGGCGCCTGCACCGGATCCTCCTCCTCCTC
CTCCCTCTTGGTTGCCGAGGGGAATGATTTCTTCAGTGACGAAGAACTCAATGGTCTCCTCTTCCCAATC
ATCGACATTGCTGTCCAGCTCGTCAGTGTCCACCCCTGAGGGGACAAAGGGCGCAGATCACCCATGGGGG
CACATGCCTAGTGGCACCGCCGAGGCCAGTGGGAAGGAACGCAGGAGTCCGCGGGCACCAGGGCCCAGGG
GCAGCGTAAGGGCCAGCTCCTGGGGACTGAGGGATCTCTAAGTTACCTCCTCGCAACTCCAGGCGCTCGT
TTTTCTGCTCCATATAGAGCTCCTGGGCCATTTTCCGGTACTTCCGGAAATCTTCCATCATGGTGCGCCT
TCTCTCCACCAATTCCTATGCATGAGGTTGGGGAAAGCACAGAACTGGTAAGACAAGTGCCTCCCCATCG
CGAAGAGCCCACACCCAGGCGGACGGTGCCAGAAGGACAGCATACAGAGGCACTCAAGCAGGAATGGCTA
GTCCATTCATTCTCACTTTTCCCCCAACGCTGCCCCCCACCCACAAGGCAGCAGTGAGGTCACCAACTCC
AAGTCCCCGTGCCAACCCCAGTTCCCCAGTGCATCCCTCCTGGGGGGGAACAGAACCAGTGTCTTCGGAG
CAGAGGCAACTCTGAGCACATACACAGCAGCTCCCCGCAGCCCCGCCTTTGCCATGATGGCGGATGTCAC
AGCACAGCCCTCATTTTGGGAATGAGGCTCACCTTTGAGGCTTTGGACTGACTCAAACGATCCTTCTGTT
CAAAGATCTTAGAGTATTTCTTCAGATCCTTTTTAATTTGCTGAAACAAAAGACCCATCACTCAGAAGGG
CGAATTCCAGCACACTGGCGGCCGTTCGAGCATGCATCTAGAGGGCCCAATTCGCCCTATAGTGAGTCGT
ATTACAATTCACTGGCCGTCGTTTTACAACGTCGTGACTGGGAAAACCCTGGCGTTACCCAACTTAATCG
CCTTGCAGCACATCCCCCTTTCGCCAGCTGGCGTAATAGCGAAGAGGCCCGCACCGATCGCCCTTCCCAA
CAGTTGCGCAGCCTATACGTACGGCAGTTTAAGGTTTACACCTATAAAAGAGAGAGCCGTTATCGTCTGT
TTGTGGATGTACAGAGTGATATTATTGACACGCCGGGGCGACGGATGGTGATCCCCCTGGCCAGTGCACG
TCTGCTGTCAGATAAAGTCTCCCGTGAACTTTACCCGGTGGTGCATATCGGGGATGAAAGCTGGCGCATG
ATGACCACCGATATGGCCAGTGTGCCGGTCTCCGTTATCGGGGAAGAAGTGGCTGATCTCAGCCACCGCG
AAAATGACATCAAAAACGCCATTAACCTGATGTTCTGGGGAATATAAATGTCAGGCATGAGATTATCAAA
AAGGATCTTCACCTAGATCCTTTTCACGTAGAAAGCCAGTCCGCAGAAACGGTGCTGACCCCGGATGAAT
GTCAGCTACTGGGCTATCTGGACAAGGGAAAACGCAAGCGCAAAGAGAAAGCAGGTAGCTTGCAGTGGGC
TTACATGGCGATAGCTAGACTGGGCGGTTTTATGGACAGCAAGCGAACCGGAATTGCCAGCTGGGGCGCC
CTCTGGTAAGGTTGGGAAGCCCTGCAAAGTAAACTGGATGGCTTTCTTGCCGCCAAGGATCTGATGGCGC
AGGGGATCAAGCTCTGATCAAGAGACAGGATGAGGATCGTTTCGCATGATTGAACAAGATGGATTGCACG
CAGGTTCTCCGGCCGCTTGGGTGGAGAGGCTATTCGGCTATGACTGGGCACAACAGACAATCGGCTGCTC
TGATGCCGCCGTGTTCCGGCTGTCAGCGCAGGGGCGCCCGGTTCTTTTTGTCAAGACCGACCTGTCCGGT
GCCCTGAATGAACTGCAAGACGAGGCAGCGCGGCTATCGTGGCTGGCCACGACGGGCGTTCCTTGCGCAG
CTGTGCTCGACGTTGTCACTGAAGCGGGAAGGGACTGGCTGCTATTGGGCGAAGTGCCGGGGCAGGATCT
CCTGTCATCTCACCTTGCTCCTGCCGAGAAAGTATCCATCATGGCTGATGCAATGCGGCGGCTGCATACG
CTTGATCCGGCTACCTGCCCATTCGACCACCAAGCGAAACATCGCATCGAGCGAGCACGTACTCGGATGG
AAGCCGGTCTTGTCGATCAGGATGATCTGGACGAAGAGCATCAGGGGCTCGCGCCAGCCGAACTGTTCGC
CAGGCTCAAGGCGAGCATGCCCGACGGCGAGGATCTCGTCGTGACCCATGGCGATGCCTGCTTGCCGAAT
ATCATGGTGGAAAATGGCCGCTTTTCTGGATTCATCGACTGTGGCCGGCTGGGTGTGGCGGACCGCTATC
AGGACATAGCGTTGGCTACCCGTGATATTGCTGAAGAGCTTGGCGGCGAATGGGCTGACCGCTTCCTCGT
GCTTTACGGTATCGCCGCTCCCGATTCGCAGCGCATCGCCTTCTATCGCCTTCTTGACGAGTTCTTCTGA
ATTATTAACGCTTACAATTTCCTGATGCGGTATTTTCTCCTTACGCATCTGTGCGGTATTTCACACCGCA
TCAGGTGGCACTTTTCGGGGAAATGTGCGCGGAACCCCTATTTGTTTATTTTTCTAAATACATTCAAATA
TGTATCCGCTCATGAGACAATAACCCTGATAAATGCTTCAATAATAGCACGTGAGGAGGGCCACCATGGC
CAAGTTGACCAGTGCCGTTCCGGTGCTCACCGCGCGCGACGTCGCCGGAGCGGTCGAGTTCTGGACCGAC
CGGCTCGGGTTCTCCCGGGACTTCGTGGAGGACGACTTCGCCGGTGTGGTCCGGGACGACGTGACCCTGT
TCATCAGCGCGGTCCAGGACCAGGTGGTGCCGGACAACACCCTGGCCTGGGTGTGGGTGCGCGGCCTGGA
CGAGCTGTACGCCGAGTGGTCGGAGGTCGTGTCCACGAACTTCCGGGACGCCTCCGGGCCGGCCATGACC
GAGATCGGCGAGCAGCCGTGGGGGCGGGAGTTCGCCCTGCGCGACCCGGCCGGCAACTGCGTGCACTTCG
TGGCCGAGGAGCAGGACTGACACGTGCTAAAACTTCATTTTTAATTTAAAAGGATCTAGGTGAAGATCCT
TTTTGATAATCTCATGACCAAAATCCCTTAACGTGAGTTTTCGTTCCACTGAGCGTCAGACCCCGTAGAA
AAGATCAAAGGATCTTCTTGAGATCCTTTTTTTCTGCGCGTAATCTGCTGCTTGCAAACAAAAAAACCAC
CGCTACCAGCGGTGGTTTGTTTGCCGGATCAAGAGCTACCAACTCTTTTTCCGAAGGTAACTGGCTTCAG
CAGAGCGCAGATACCAAATACTGTTCTTCTAGTGTAGCCGTAGTTAGGCCACCACTTCAAGAACTCTGTA
GCACCGCCTACATACCTCGCTCTGCTAATCCTGTTACCAGTGGCTGCTGCCAGTGGCGATAAGTCGTGTC
TTACCGGGTTGGACTCAAGACGATAGTTACCGGATAAGGCGCAGCGGTCGGGCTGAACGGGGGGTTCGTG
CACACAGCCCAGCTTGGAGCGAACGACCTACACCGAACTGAGATACCTACAGCGTGAGCTATGAGAAAGC
GCCACGCTTCCCGAAGGGAGAAAGGCGGACAGGTATCCGGTAAGCGGCAGGGTCGGAACAGGAGAGCGCA
CGAGGGAGCTTCCAGGGGGAAACGCCTGGTATCTTTATAGTCCTGTCGGGTTTCGCCACCTCTGACTTGA
GCGTCGATTTTTGTGATGCTCGTCAGGGGGGCGGAGCCTATGGAAAAACGCCAGCAACGCGGCCTTTTTA
CGGTTCCTGGCCTTTTGCTGGCCTTTTGCTCACATGTTCTTTCCTGCGTTATCCCCTGATTCTGTGGATA
ACCGTATTACCGCCTTTGAGTGAGCTGATACCGCTCGCCGCAGCCGAACGACCGAGCGCAGCGAGTCAGT
GAGCGAGGAAGCGGAAGAGCGCCCAATACGCAAACCGCCTCTCCCCGCGCGTTGGCCGATTCATTAATGC
AGCTGGCACG
